Addgene plasmid #202994: Salsa-BC153-P2E9
Purpose: Expression of barcoded reporter plasmid for PRESTO-Salsa; EGFP/BC153
Depositing lab: Noah Palm. Depositing organization: Yale University. Publication: Highly multiplexed bioactivity screening reveals human and microbiota metabolome-GPCRome interactions. Chen H, Rosen CE, Gonzalez-Hernandez JA, Song D, Potempa J, Ring AM, Palm NW. Cell. 2023 Jul 6;186(14):3095-3110.e19. doi: 10.1016/j.cell.2023.05.024. Epub 2023 Jun 14. PubMed 37321219.
Backbone
  Vector backbone: pCER206
  Vector type: Mammalian Expression
Growth in bacteria
  Bacterial resistance: Ampicillin, 100 μg/mL
  Growth temperature: 37°C
  Growth strain: DH5alpha
  Copy number: High Copy
Gene/Insert
  Gene/Insert name: EGFP/BC153
  Species: Synthetic
  Insert size (bp): 730
  Promoter: Tet Response Element (TRE)
  Cloning method: Restriction Enzyme; 5′ cloning site BsrGI (not destroyed); 3′ cloning site HindIII (not destroyed)
  Sequencing primers: 5′ Custom primer (GAAGCGCGATCACATGG)
Terms and licenses: Academic/Nonprofit Terms; Industry Terms: Not Available to Industry
How to cite: Salsa-BC153-P2E9 was a gift from Noah Palm (Addgene plasmid # 202994 ; http://n2t.net/addgene:202994 ; RRID:Addgene_202994)
