[The description below was written by a language model from this plasmid's Addgene catalogue record and pLannotate feature annotations shown in this document.]
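Description:
Salsa-BC153-P2E9 is a 5.1 kb mammalian expression plasmid built on the pCER206 backbone, one member of a set of barcoded reporter plasmids for the PRESTO-Salsa multiplexed GPCR activity screening platform. It is propagated in E. coli as a high-copy plasmid through a ColE1/pUC-type origin and selected with ampicillin via the β-lactamase gene under its own bla promoter. No mammalian selection marker is annotated as intact. The short lacI, SV40 large T antigen and aminoglycoside phosphotransferase (str) hits are fragments, most likely backbone remnants rather than functional genes.

The payload is a roughly 730 bp synthetic insert, EGFP/BC153, cloned between BsrGI and HindIII sites and recorded as driven by a Tet Response Element promoter. The feature table shows a central block of tetO repeats that appears to serve a bidirectional arrangement. On one side, a TRE3G-type minimal promoter fragment leads into mammalian codon-optimized EGFP, followed by a short polylinker segment and an SV40 polyadenylation signal. On the other side, a minimal CMV promoter faces a polylinker fragment, a rabbit β-globin intron with adjoining globin exon sequence, and a β-globin poly(A) signal, with no coding insert annotated in that arm.

The barcode itself is not annotated. Given the cloning sites, it probably lies just downstream of EGFP in the transcribed region, but the record does not state its position. In use, a tetracycline-controlled transactivator supplied separately would switch on the TRE. EGFP then provides a fluorescent readout, while the transcribed BC153 tag allows this reporter, and whichever receptor it is paired with, to be identified by sequencing in pooled assays. The record does not say which receptor corresponds to BC153.
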