Features (pLannotate 1.2.2; 17 found; start..end, strand, type, name):
      2..55      +  CDS            lacI (fragment): lac repressor; lacI; The lac repressor binds to the lac operator to inhibit transcription in E. coli. This inhibition can be relieved by adding lactose or isopropyl-β-D-thiogalactopyranoside (IPTG).
    388..443     -  polyA_signal   β-globin poly(A) signal: rabbit β-globin polyadenylation signal (Gil and Proudfoot, 1987)
    518..640     -  CDS            HBB: HBB_COLGU - Experimental evidence at transcript level: Swiss-Prot protein existence level 2. Involved in oxygen transport from the lung to the various peripheral tissues. From Colobus guereza (Mantled guereza) (Eastern black-and-white colobus monkey).
    644..1216    -  intron         β-globin intron: intron from rabbit β-globin gene
   1312..1343    -  misc_feature   MCS (fragment): pUC18/19 multiple cloning site
   1437..1475    -  promoter       minimal CMV promoter: human cytomegalovirus (CMV) immediate early promoter
   1493..1708    -  protein_bind   tetracycline response element (fragment): contains seven copies of the tetracycline operator tetO tetracycline repressor TetR
   1708..1753    +  promoter       TRE3GV promoter (fragment): 3rd-generation Tet-responsive promoter that can be activated by binding of Tet-On® 3G, optimized for retroviral and lentiviral vectors
   1829..1856    +  misc_feature   MCS (fragment): pBluescript multiple cloning site
   1861..2580    +  CDS            EGFP: the original enhanced GFP (Yang et al., 1996) mammalian codon-optimized
   2591..2613    +  misc_feature   MCS (fragment): pBluescript multiple cloning site
   2627..2761    -  polyA_signal   SV40 poly(A) signal: SV40 polyadenylation signal
   2784..2867    -  CDS            large T antigen (fragment): large T antigen from SV40 (simian virus 40)
   2861..3091    -  CDS            str (fragment): STR_KLEPN - Protein inferred from homology: Swiss-Prot protein existence level 3. The aminoglycoside phosphotransferases achieve inactivation of their antibiotic substrates by phosphorylation. From Klebsiella pneumoniae.
   3210..3314    +  promoter       AmpR promoter: bla
   3315..4175    +  CDS            AmpR: β-lactamase; bla; confers resistance to ampicillin, carbenicillin, and related antibiotics
   4346..4934    +  rep_origin     ori: high-copy-number ColE1/pMB1/pBR322/pUC origin of replication
>Addgene plasmid #202994 | Salsa-BC153-P2E9 | addgene full sequence | sequence record 421352 | Addgene NGS Result
AGCGCCCAATACGCAAACCGCCTCTCCCCGCGCGTTGGCCGATTCATTAATGCAGTCGAGGGATCTCCAT
AAGAGAAGAGGGACAGCTATGACTGGGAGTAGTCAGGAGAGGAGGAAAAATCTGGCTAGTAAAACATGTA
AGGAAAATTTTAGGGATGTTAAAGAAAAAAATAACACAAAACAAAATATAAAAAAAATCTAACCTCAAGT
CAAGGCTTTTCTATGGAATAAGGAATGGACAGCAGGGGGCTGTTTCATATACTGATGACCTCTTTATAGC
CAACCTTTGTTCATGGCAGCCAGCATATGGGCATATGTTGCCAAACTCTAAACCAAATACTCATTCTGAT
GTTTTAAATGATTTGCCCTCCCATATGTCCTTCCGAGTGAGAGACACAAAAAATTCCAACACACTATTGC
AATGAAAATAAATTTCCTTTATTAGCCAGAAGTCAGATGCTCAAGGGGCTTCATGATGTCCCCATAATTT
TTGGCAGAGGGAAAAAGATCGATCTCAGTGGTATTTGTGAGCCAGGGCATTGGCCACACCAGCCACCACC
TTCTGATAGGCAGCCTGCACCTGAGGAGTGAATTCTTTGCCAAAATGATGAGACAGCACAACAACCAGCA
CGTTGCCCAGGAGCTGTAGGAAAGAGAAGAAGGCATGAACATGGTTAGCAGAGGGGCCCGGTTTGGACTC
AGAGTATTTTATCCTCATCTCAAACAGTGTATATCATTGTAACCATAAAGAGAAAGGCAGGATGATGACC
AGGGTGTAGTTGTTTCTACCAATAAGAATATTTCCACGCCAGCCAGAATTTATATGCAGAAATATTCTAC
CTTATCATTTAATTATAACAATTGTTCTCTAAAACTGTGCTGAAGTACAATATAATATACCCTGATTGCC
TTGAAAAAAAAGTGATTAGAGAAAGTACTTACAATCTGACAAATAAACAAAAGTGAATTTAAAAATTCGT
TACAAATGCAAGCTAAAGTTTAACGAAAAAGTTACAGAAAATGAAAAGAAAATAAGAGGAGACAATGGTT
GTCAACAGAGTAGAAAGTGAAAGAAACAAAATTATCATGAGGGTCCATGGTGATACAAGGGACATCTTCC
CATTCTAAACAACACCCTGAAAACTTTGCCCCCTCCATATAACATGAATTTTACAATAGCGAAAAAGAAA
GAACAATCAAGGGTCCCCAAACTCACCCTGAAGTTCTCAGCTCTAGAGATATCGTCGAGGCCGCGCTAGC
GTTTAAACTGTCGACCTTAATTAAGAGATCTGCTCGAGGCGCGTCAGCTGACTAGAGGATCCCCGGGTAC
CGAGCTCGAATTCGGGGCCGCGGAGGCTGGATCGGTCCCGGTGTCTTCTATGGAGGTCAAAACAGCGTGG
ATGGCGTCTCCAGGCGATCTGACGGTTCACTAAACGAGCTCTGCTTATATAGGCCTCCCACCGTACACGC
CTACCTCGACCCGGGTACCGAGCTCGACTTTCACTTTTCTCTATCACTGATAGGGAGTGGTAAACTCGAC
TTTCACTTTTCTCTATCACTGATAGGGAGTGGTAAACTCGACTTTCACTTTTCTCTATCACTGATAGGGA
GTGGTAAACTCGACTTTCACTTTTCTCTATCACTGATAGGGAGTGGTAAACTCGACTTTCACTTTTCTCT
ATCACTGATAGGGAGTGGTAAACTCGACCTATATAAGCAGAGCTCGTTTAGTGAACCGTCAGATCGCCTG
GAGACGCCATCCACGCTGTTTTGACCTCCATAGAAGACACCGGGACCGATCCAGCCTCCGCGGCCCCGAA
TTCCTGCAGCGGCCGCTCTAGAACTAGTGGATCCCCGCGGATGGTGAGCAAGGGCGAGGAGCTGTTCACC
GGGGTGGTGCCCATCCTGGTCGAGCTGGACGGCGACGTAAACGGCCACAAGTTCAGCGTGTCCGGCGAGG
GCGAGGGCGATGCCACCTACGGCAAGCTGACCCTGAAGTTCATCTGCACCACCGGCAAGCTGCCCGTGCC
CTGGCCCACCCTCGTGACCACCCTGACCTACGGCGTGCAGTGCTTCAGCCGCTACCCCGACCACATGAAG
CAGCACGACTTCTTCAAGTCCGCCATGCCCGAAGGCTACGTCCAGGAGCGCACCATCTTCTTCAAGGACG
ACGGCAACTACAAGACCCGCGCCGAGGTGAAGTTCGAGGGCGACACCCTGGTGAACCGCATCGAGCTGAA
GGGCATCGACTTCAAGGAGGACGGCAACATCCTGGGGCACAAGCTGGAGTACAACTACAACAGCCACAAC
GTCTATATCATGGCCGACAAGCAGAAGAACGGCATCAAGGTGAACTTCAAGATCCGCCACAACATCGAGG
ACGGCAGCGTGCAGCTCGCCGACCACTACCAGCAGAACACCCCCATCGGCGACGGCCCCGTGCTGCTGCC
CGACAACCACTACCTGAGCACCCAGTCCGCCCTGAGCAAAGACCCCAACGAGAAGCGCGATCACATGGTC
CTGCTGGAGTTCGTGACCGCCGCCGGGATCACTCTCGGCATGGACGAGCTGTACAAGTAACAAATTCAAC
GAATTCGATATCAAGCTTGTCGACCTAGTTCTAGAGGATCCAGACATGATAAGATACATTGATGAGTTTG
GACAAACCACAACTAGAATGCAGTGAAAAAAATGCTTTATTTGTGAAATTTGTGATGCTATTGCTTTATT
TGTAACCATTATAAGCTGCAATAAACAAGTTAACAACAACAATTGCATTCATTTTATGTTTCAGGTTCAG
GGGGAGGTGTGGGAGGTTTTTTAAAGCAAGTAAAACCTCTACAAATGTGGTATGGCTGATTATGATCCTG
CAAGCCTCGTCGTCCTGGCCGGACCACGCTATCTGTGCAAGGTCCCCGGCCCCGGACGCGCGCTCCATGA
GCAGAGCGCCCGCCGCCGAGGCGAAGACTCGGGCGGCGCCCTGCCCGTCCCACCAGGTCAACAGGCGGTA
ACCGGCCTCTTCATCGGGAATGCGCGCGACCTTCAGCATCGCCGGCATGTCCCCCTGGCGGACGGGAAGT
ATCCAGCTCGACCAAGCTGGCCGCGTCGAGTGAAGACGAAAGGGCCTCGTGATACGCCTATTTTTATAGG
TTAATGTCATGATAATAATGGTTTCTTAGACGTCAGGTGGCACTTTTCGGGGAAATGTGCGCGGAACCCC
TATTTGTTTATTTTTCTAAATACATTCAAATATGTATCCGCTCATGAGACAATAACCCTGATAAATGCTT
CAATAATATTGAAAAAGGAAGAGTATGAGTATTCAACATTTCCGTGTCGCCCTTATTCCCTTTTTTGCGG
CATTTTGCCTTCCTGTTTTTGCTCACCCAGAAACGCTGGTGAAAGTAAAAGATGCTGAAGATCAGTTGGG
TGCACGAGTGGGTTACATCGAACTGGATCTCAACAGCGGTAAGATCCTTGAGAGTTTTCGCCCCGAAGAA
CGTTTTCCAATGATGAGCACTTTTAAAGTTCTGCTATGTGGCGCGGTATTATCCCGTGTTGACGCCGGGC
AAGAGCAACTCGGTCGCCGCATACACTATTCTCAGAATGACTTGGTTGAGTACTCACCAGTCACAGAAAA
GCATCTTACGGATGGCATGACAGTAAGAGAATTATGCAGTGCTGCCATAACCATGAGTGATAACACTGCG
GCCAACTTACTTCTGACAACGATCGGAGGACCGAAGGAGCTAACCGCTTTTTTGCACAACATGGGGGATC
ATGTAACTCGCCTTGATCGTTGGGAACCGGAGCTGAATGAAGCCATACCAAACGACGAGCGTGACACCAC
GATGCCTGTAGCAATGGCAACAACGTTGCGCAAACTATTAACTGGCGAACTACTTACTCTAGCTTCCCGG
CAACAATTAATAGACTGGATGGAGGCGGATAAAGTTGCAGGACCACTTCTGCGCTCGGCCCTTCCGGCTG
GCTGGTTTATTGCTGATAAATCTGGAGCCGGTGAGCGTGGGTCTCGCGGTATCATTGCAGCACTGGGGCC
AGATGGTAAGCCCTCCCGTATCGTAGTTATCTACACGACGGGGAGTCAGGCAACTATGGATGAACGAAAT
AGACAGATCGCTGAGATAGGTGCCTCACTGATTAAGCATTGGTAACTGTCAGACCAAGTTTACTCATATA
TACTTTAGATTGATTTAAAACTTCATTTTTAATTTAAAAGGATCTAGGTGAAGATCCTTTTTGATAATCT
CATGACCAAAATCCCTTAACGTGAGTTTTCGTTCCACTGAGCGTCAGACCCCGTAGAAAAGATCAAAGGA
TCTTCTTGAGATCCTTTTTTTCTGCGCGTAATCTGCTGCTTGCAAACAAAAAAACCACCGCTACCAGCGG
TGGTTTGTTTGCCGGATCAAGAGCTACCAACTCTTTTTCCGAAGGTAACTGGCTTCAGCAGAGCGCAGAT
ACCAAATACTGTTCTTCTAGTGTAGCCGTAGTTAGGCCACCACTTCAAGAACTCTGTAGCACCGCCTACA
TACCTCGCTCTGCTAATCCTGTTACCAGTGGCTGCTGCCAGTGGCGATAAGTCGTGTCTTACCGGGTTGG
ACTCAAGACGATAGTTACCGGATAAGGCGCAGCGGTCGGGCTGAACGGGGGGTTCGTGCACACAGCCCAG
CTTGGAGCGAACGACCTACACCGAACTGAGATACCTACAGCGTGAGCTATGAGAAAGCGCCACGCTTCCC
GAAGGGAGAAAGGCGGACAGGTATCCGGTAAGCGGCAGGGTCGGAACAGGAGAGCGCACGAGGGAGCTTC
CAGGGGGAAACGCCTGGTATCTTTATAGTCCTGTCGGGTTTCGCCACCTCTGACTTGAGCGTCGATTTTT
GTGATGCTCGTCAGGGGGGCGGAGCCTATGGAAAAACGCCAGCAACGCGGCCTTTTTACGGTTCCTGGCC
TTTTGCTGGCCTTTTGCTCACATGTTCTTTCCTGCGTTATCCCCTGATTCTGTGGATAACCGTATTACCG
CCTTTGAGTGAGCTGATACCGCTCGCCGCAGCCGAACGACCGAGCGCAGCGAGTCAGTGAGCGAGGAAGC
GGAAG
