>Addgene plasmid #202994 | Salsa-BC153-P2E9 | depositor partial sequence | sequence record 393867 | BC153
CAAATTCAAC
